>Addgene plasmid #80329 | pU6-DHFR | depositor full sequence | sequence record 151095 | pU6-DHFR sequence 6284 bps
CTAGAGGTACCATGCATCTAGCATGTCATTCGATTTTCACCCCCCGCGTAGTTCCTGTGTGTCATTCGTT
GTCGAGACAACTCTGTCCCGCCCCGGTGCTGTTCCATATGCGTGACTTTCCCGCAATTTTTTCAGACTTT
CAGGAAAGACAGGCTCCGGAACGATCTCGTCCATGACTGGTAAATCCACGACACCGCAATGGCCCCCAGC
ACCTCTATCTCTCGTGCCAGGGGACTAACGTTGTATGCGTCTGCGTCTTGTCTTTTTGCATTCGCTTTCC
AAAAAAGAGAGCCATCCGTTCCCCCGCACATTCAACGCCGCGAGTGCGGTTTTTGTCTTTTTTGAGTGGT
AGGACGCTTTTCATGCGCGAACTACGTGGACATTAAGTTCCATTCTCTTTTTCGACAGCACGAAACCTTG
CATTCAAACCCGCCCGCGGAAGATCCGATCTTGCTGCTGTTCGCAGTCCCAGTAGCGTCCTGTCGGCCGC
GCCGTCTCTGTTGGTGGGCAGCCGCTACACCTGTTATCTGACTGCCGTGCGCGAAAATGACGCCATTTTT
GGGAAAATCGGGGAACTTCATTCTTTAAAAGTATGCGGAGGTTTCCTTTTTCTTCTGTTCGTTTCTTTTT
CTCGGGTTTGATAACCGTGTTCGATGTAAGCACTTTCCGTCTCTCCTCCGTGCTTTGTTCGACATCGAGA
GCAGGTGTGCAGATCCTTCGCTTGTCGATCCGGAGACGCGTGTCTCGTAGAACCTTTTCATTTTACCACA
CGGCAGTGCGGAGCACTGCTCTGAGTGCAGCAGGGACGGGTGAAGTTTCGCTTTAGTAGTGCGTTTCTGC
TCTACGGGGCGTTGTCGTGTCTGGGAAGATGCAGAAACCGGTGTGTCTGGTCGTCGCGATGACCCCCAAG
AGGGGCATCGGCATCAACAACGGCCTCCCGTGGCCCCACTTGACCACAGATTTCAAACACTTTCGTCGTG
TGACAAAAACGACGCCCGAAGAAGCCAGTCGCCTGAACGGGTGGCTTCCCAGGAAATTTGCAAAGACGGG
CGACTCTGGACTTCCCTCTCCATCAGTCGGCAAGAGATTCAACGCCGTTGTCATGGGACGGAAAAACTGG
GAAAGCATGCCTCGAAAGTTTAGACCCCTCGTGGACAGATTGAACATCGTCGTTTCCTCTTCCCTCAAAG
AAGAAGACATTGCGGCGGAGAAGCCTCAAGCTGAAGGCCAGCAGCGCGTCCGAGTCTGTGCTTCACTCCC
AGCAGCTCTCAGCCTTCTGGAGGAAGAGTACAAGGATTCTGTCGACCAGATTTTTGTCGTGGGAGGAGCG
GGACTGTACGAGGCAGCGCTGTCTCTGGGCGTTGCCTCTCACCTGTACATCACGCGTGTAGCCCGCGAGT
TTCCGTGCGACGTTTTCTTCCCTGCGTTCCCCGGAGATGACATTCTTTCAAACAAATCAACTGCTGCGCA
GGCTGCAGCTCCTGCCGAGTCTGTGTTCGTTCCCTTTTGTCCGGAGCTCGGAAGAGAGAAGGACAATGAA
GCGACGTATCGACCCATCTTCATTTCCAAGACCTTCTCAGACAACGGGGTACCCTACGACTTTGTGGTTC
TCGAGAAGAGAAGGAAGACTGACGACGCAGCCACTGCGGAACCGAGCAACGCAATGAGCTCCTTGACGTC
CACGAGGGAGACAACTCCCGTGCACGGGTTGCAGGCTCCTTCTTCGGCCGCAGCCATTGCCCCGGTGTTG
GCGTGGATGGACGAAGAAGACCGGAAAAAACGCGAGCAAAAGGAACTGATTCGGGCCGTTCCGCATGTTC
ACTTTAGAGGCCATGAAGAATTCCAGTACCTTGATCTCATTGCCGACATTATTAACAATGGAAGGACAAT
GGATGACCGAACGGGCGTTGGTGTCATCTCCAAATTCGGCTGCACTATGCGCTACTCGCTGGATCAGGCC
TTTCCACTTCTCACCACAAAGCGTGTGTTCTGGAAAGGGGTCCTCGAAGAGTTGCTGTGGTTCATTCGCG
GCGACACGAACGCAAACCATCTTTCTGAGAAGGGCGTGAAGATCTGGGACAAGAATGTGACACGCGAGTT
CCTCGATTCGCGCAATCTCCCCCACCGAGAGGTCGGAGACATCGGCCCGGGCTACGGCTTCCAGTGGAGA
CACTTCGGCGCGGCATACAAAGACATGCACACAGACTACACAGGGCAGGGCGTCGACCAGCTGAAGAATG
TGATCCAGATGCTGAGAACGAATCCAACAGATCGTCGCATGCTCATGACTGCCTGGAATCCTGCAGCGCT
GGACGAAATGGCGCTGCCGCCTTGTCACTTGTTGTGCCAGTTCTACGTGAACGACCAGAAGGAGCTGTCG
TGCATCATGTATCAGCGGTCGTGCGATGTCGGCCTCGGCGTCCCCTTCAACATCGCTTCCTATTCGCTTT
TGACGCTCATGGTTGCACACGTCTGCAACCTAAAACCTAAGGAGTTCATTCACTTCATGGGGAACACGCA
TGTCTACACGAACCATGTCGAGGCTTTAAAAGAGCAGCTGCGGAGAGAACCGAGGCCGTTCCCCATTGTG
AACATCCTCAACAAGGAACGCATCAAGGAAATCGACGATTTCACCGCCGAGGATTTTGAGGTCGTGGGCT
ACGTCCCGCACGGACGAATCCAGATGGAGATGGCTGTCTAGCGGAAATACAGAAGCTGCCCGTCTCTCGT
TTTCCTCTCTTTTCGGAGGGATCAGGGAGAGTGCCTCGGGTCGGAGAGAGCTGACGAGGGGGTGCCAGAG
AGCCCTGTGTCCTTTATCGAAGAAAAGGGATGACTCTTCATGTGGCATTTCACACAGTCTCACCTCGCCT
TGTTTTCTTTTTGTCAATCAGAACGAAAGCGAGTTGCGGGTGACGCAGATGTGCGTGTATCCACTCGTGA
ATGCGTTATCGTTCTGTATGCCGCTAGAGTGCTGGACTGTTGCTGTCTGCCCACGACAGCAGACAACTTT
CCTTCTATGCACTTGCAGGATGGAATTCCTGCAGCCCGGGGGATCGATCCACTAGTTCTAGAGCCCTGCA
GGGGCGCCTGATGCGGTATTTTCTCCTTACGCATCTGTGCGGTATTTCACACCGCATA
[142 nt withheld, positions 3139-3280]
C
[141 nt withheld, positions 3282-3422]
CCTTTGACGTTGGAGTCCACGTTCTTT
[37 nt withheld, positions 3450-3486]
ACCCTATCTCGGGCTATTCTTTTGATTTATAAGGGATTTTGCCGATTTCGGCCTATTGGTTAAAAAATGA
GCTGATTTAACAAAAATTTAACGCGAATTTTAACAAAATATTAACGTTTACAATTTTATGGTGCACTCTC
AGTACAATCTGCTCTGATGCCGCATAGTTAAGCCAGCCCCGACACCCGCCAACACCCGCTGACGCGCCCT
GACGGGCTTGTCTGCTCCCGGCATCCGCTTACAGACAAGCTGTGACCGTCTCCGGGAGCTGCATGTGTCA
GAGGTTTTCACCGTCATCACCGAAACGCGCGAGACGAAAGGGCCTCGTGATACGCCTATTTTTATAGGTT
AATGTCATGATAATAATGGTTTCTTAGACGTCAGGTGGCACTTTTCGGGGAAATGTGCGCGGAACCCCTA
TTTGTTTATTTTTCTAAATACATTCAAATATGTATCCGCTCATGAGACAATAACCCTGATAAATGCTTCA
ATAATATTGAAAAAGGAAGAGTATGAGTATTCAACATTTCCGTGTCGCCCTTATTCCCTTTTTTGCGGCA
TTTTGCCTTCCTGTTTTTGCTCACCCAGAAACGCTGGTGAAAGTAAAAGATGCTGAAGATCAGTTGGGTG
CACGAGTGGGTTACATCGAACTGGATCTCAACAGCGGTAAGATCCTTGAGAGTTTTCGCCCCGAAGAACG
TTTTCCAATGATGAGCACTTTTAAAGTTCTGCTATGTGGCGCGGTATTATCCCGTATTGACGCCGGGCAA
GAGCAACTCGGTCGCCGCATACACTATTCTCAGAATGACTTGGTTGAGTACTCACCAGTCACAGAAAAGC
ATCTTACGGATGGCATGACAGTAAGAGAATTATGCAGTGCTGCCATAACCATGAGTGATAACACTGCGGC
CAACTTACTTCTGACAACGATCGGAGGACCGAAGGAGCTAACCGCTTTTTTGCACAACATGGGGGATCAT
GTAACTCGCCTTGATCGTTGGGAACCGGAGCTGAATGAAGCCATACCAAACGACGAGCGTGACACCACGA
TGCCTGTAGCAATGGCAACAACGTTGCGCAAACTATTAACTGGCGAACTACTTACTCTAGCTTCCCGGCA
ACAATTAATAGACTGGATGGAGGCGGATAAAGTTGCAGGACCACTTCTGCGCTCGGCCCTTCCGGCTGGC
TGGTTTATTGCTGATAAATCTGGAGCCGGTGAGCGTGGAAGCCGCGGTATCATTGCAGCACTGGGGCCAG
ATGGTAAGCCCTCCCGTATCGTAGTTATCTACACGACGGGGAGTCAGGCAACTATGGATGAACGAAATAG
ACAGATCGCTGAGATAGGTGCCTCACTGATTAAGCATTGGTAACTGTCAGACCAAGTTTACTCATATATA
CTTTAGATTGATTTAAAACTTCATTTTTAATTTAAAAGGATCTAGGTGAAGATCCTTTTTGATAATCTCA
TGACCAAAATCCCTTAACGTGAGTTTTCGTTCCACTGAGCGTCAGACCCCGTAGAAAAGATCAAAGGATC
TTCTTGAGATCCTTTTTTTCTGCGCGTAATCTGCTGCTTGCAAACAAAAAAACCACCGCTACCAGCGGTG
GTTTGTTTGCCGGATCAAGAGCTACCAACTCTTTTTCCGAAGGTAACTGGCTTCAGCAGAGCGCAGATAC
CAAATACTGTCCTTCTAGTGTAGCCGTAGTTAGGCCACCACTTCAAGAACTCTGTAGCACCGCCTACATA
CCTCGCTCTGCTAATCCTGTTACCAGTGGCTGCTGCCAGTGGCGATAAGTCGTGTCTTACCGGGTTGGAC
TCAAGACGATAGTTACCGGATAAGGCGCAGCGGTCGGGCTGAACGGGGGGTTCGTGCACACAGCCCAGCT
TGGAGCGAACGACCTACACCGAACTGAGATACCTACAGCGTGAGCTATGAGAAAGCGCCACGCTTCCCGA
AGGGAGAAAGGCGGACAGGTATCCGGTAAGCGGCAGGGTCGGAACAGGAGAGCGCACGAGGGAGCTTCCA
GGGGGAAACGCCTGGTATCTTTATAGTCCTGTCGGGTTTCGCCACCTCTGACTTGAGCGTCGATTTTTGT
GATGCTCGTCAGGGGGGCGGAGCCTATGGAAAAACGCCAGCAACGCGGCCTTTTTACGGTTCCTGGCCTT
TTGCTGGCCTTTTGCTCACATGGGATGAGACAAAGTGCGCGAGTTGAAATCGTCGTGGGGACGATTTCAC
CGCGGCCACATGTTGGAGACACTGAGGGCACACGGGAAACGCGAAAGATTTCAAATTAACGTACCCAAAC
GCGAAAGCTTGCGCAGCATACACTCGAAGCGAACATCCCGAACCATCGAGAGGCGGAGAGCGATAAGTCT
TTCACGCTGCGAAGTGTTGCGACGGCTGCGCCGCTGCACTGTGAATTGGGCGCCAATATTGCATCCTAGG
CCTGACGCGCCTCCTGCAGAACGCGAGACACTGGGATATGTAGAGCCAAGGGGGAAACCTTCGAACTCTC
GAATGTCTTCTCTGACAAGAATCATATTTCCATCAGTTCTGTCAGATTTTCAAATGGCGACCTGCAGAGG
CCTGCTTCCTCCCTGTGCGCTCTTCGAAGGGGCTTTCTGTCGCGCAGGGTCACCTCGTCCCCGAAGGGGG
TGTTTGCCTTCTGGTAAATGGGGATGTCAAGTTGAGACCGGTCTCGTTTTAGAGCTAGAAATAGCAAGTT
AAAATAAGGCTAGTCCGTTATCAACTTGAAAAAGTGGCACCGAGTCGGTGCTTTTTTTTTCTTTTTCT
Features (pLannotate 1.2.2; 9 found; start..end, strand, type, name):
    869..2698    +  CDS            DRTS_TOXGO: Experimental evidence at protein level: Swiss-Prot protein existence level 1. Bifunctional enzyme. Involved in de novo dTMP biosynthesis. Key enzyme in folate metabolism. Catalyzes an essential reaction for de novo glycine and purine synthesis, DNA precursor synthesis, and for the conversion of dUMP to dTMP (By similarity). From Toxoplasma gondii.
   3087..3138    -  misc_feature   bom (fragment): basis of mobility region from pBR322
   3157..3537    +  rep_origin     M13 ori (sequence partly withheld): M13 bacteriophage origin of replication; arrow indicates direction of (+) strand synthesis
   3613..3662    -  misc_feature   bom (fragment): basis of mobility region from pBR322
   3764..3799    -  CDS            rop (fragment): Rop protein, which maintains plasmids at low copy number; rop
   3894..3998    +  promoter       AmpR promoter: bla
   3999..4859    +  CDS            AmpR: β-lactamase; bla; confers resistance to ampicillin, carbenicillin, and related antibiotics
   5030..5618    +  rep_origin     ori: high-copy-number ColE1/pMB1/pBR322/pUC origin of replication
   6192..6267    +  misc_RNA       gRNA scaffold: guide RNA scaffold for the Streptococcus pyogenes CRISPR/Cas9 system
