[The description below was written by a language model from this plasmid's Addgene catalogue record, the feature table of its GenBank file and pLannotate feature annotations shown in this document.]
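Description:
pU6-DHFR is a 6,284 bp CRISPR guide-expression plasmid for the apicomplexan parasite Toxoplasma gondii, derived from the pU6-Universal backbone by replacing the Cas9 cassette with a DHFR-TSc3 selection cassette. It therefore supplies only the sgRNA and a parasite selectable marker, not the nuclease, so Cas9 has to come from another source. In bacteria it is maintained through a high-copy ColE1/pUC-type origin and selected with ampicillin via the bla gene and its promoter. The catalogue lists a dam-/dcm- E. coli strain for propagation. An M13 phage origin and small remnants of pBR322 bom and rop sequences are also detected in the backbone.

The roughly 3.1 kb insert, cloned between NsiI and SbfI sites that both remain intact, carries the T. gondii bifunctional dihydrofolate reductase-thymidylate synthase coding sequence, a key enzyme of folate metabolism and dTMP synthesis. It is driven by the gene's own DHFR-TS 5' UTR region. The c3 allele confers resistance to pyrimethamine, allowing selection of transfected parasites. Elsewhere on the plasmid lies a Streptococcus pyogenes Cas9 guide RNA scaffold. The plasmid name indicates a U6 promoter driving it, but this promoter is not annotated in the feature table and the record does not describe the spacer cloning site or any preloaded guide.

The plasmid comes from work describing a genome-wide CRISPR screen for essential genes in Toxoplasma, consistent with its use for delivering sgRNAs under drug selection. The accompanying GenBank record covers only an unannotated 839 bp portion of the plasmid and adds no feature information.
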