Addgene plasmid #80329: pU6-DHFR
Purpose: Allows for expression of an sgRNA in Toxoplasma gondii and confers resistance to pyrimethamine
Depositing lab: Sebastian Lourido. Depositing organization: Whitehead Institute for Biomedical Research. Publication: A Genome-wide CRISPR Screen in Toxoplasma Identifies Essential Apicomplexan Genes. Sidik SM, Huet D, Ganesan SM, Huynh MH, Wang T, Nasamu AS, Thiru P, Saeij JP, Carruthers VB, Niles JC, Lourido S. Cell. 2016 Sep 8;166(6):1423-1435.e12. doi: 10.1016/j.cell.2016.08.019. Epub 2016 Sep 2. PubMed 27594426.
Backbone
  Vector backbone: pU6-Universal
  Backbone size w/o insert (bp): 8380
  Total vector size (bp): 6284
  Modifications to backbone: Replaced Cas9 with DHFR-TSc3
  Vector type: CRISPR
  Selectable markers: DHFR-TSc3
Growth in bacteria
  Bacterial resistance: Ampicillin, 100 μg/mL
  Growth temperature: 37°C
  Growth strain: dam-/dcm- competent E coli (NEB Catalog# C2925)
  Copy number: Unknown
Gene/Insert
  Gene/Insert name: DHFR-TSc3
  Species: Toxoplasma gondii
  Insert size (bp): 3057
  Promoter: DHFR-TS 5' UTR
  Cloning method: Restriction Enzyme; 5′ cloning site NsiI (not destroyed); 3′ cloning site SbfI (not destroyed)
  Sequencing primers: 5′ ctagcatgtcattcgattttcacc
Terms and licenses: Academic/Nonprofit Terms; Industry Terms: Not Available to Industry
How to cite: pU6-DHFR was a gift from Sebastian Lourido (Addgene plasmid # 80329 ; http://n2t.net/addgene:80329 ; RRID:Addgene_80329)
