LOCUS       Exported 839 bp ds-DNA linear SYN 22-MAY-2021
DEFINITION  Allows for expression of an sgRNA in Toxoplasma gondii and confers
            resistance to pyrimethamine.
ACCESSION   .
VERSION     .
KEYWORDS    pU6-DHFR
SOURCE      synthetic DNA construct
  ORGANISM  synthetic DNA construct
REFERENCE   1 (bases 1 to 839)
  AUTHORS   Sidik SM, Huet D, Ganesan SM, Huynh MH, Wang T, Nasamu AS, Thiru P,
            Saeij JP, Carruthers VB, Niles JC, Lourido S
  TITLE     A Genome-wide CRISPR Screen in Toxoplasma Identifies Essential
            Apicomplexan Genes.
  JOURNAL   Cell. 2016 Sep 8;166(6):1423-1435.e12. doi:
            10.1016/j.cell.2016.08.019. Epub 2016 Sep 2.
  PUBMED    27594426
REFERENCE   2 (bases 1 to 839)
  AUTHORS   .
  TITLE     Direct Submission
  JOURNAL   Exported May 22, 2021 from SnapGene Server 1.1.58
            http://www.snapgene.com
FEATURES             Location/Qualifiers
     source          1..839
                     /organism="synthetic DNA construct"
                     /mol_type="other DNA"
ORIGIN
        1 cgggaggccg ttgttgatgc cgatgcccct cttgggggtc atcgcgacga ccagacacac
       61 cggtttctgc atcttcccag acacgacaac gccccgtaga gcagaaacgc actactaaag
      121 cgaaacttca cccgtccctg ctgcactcag agcagtgctc cgcactgccg tgtggtaaaa
      181 tgaaaaggtt ctacgagaca cgcgtctccg gatcgacaag cgaaggatct gcacacctgc
      241 tctcgatgtc gaacaaagca cggaggagag acggaaagtg cttacatcga acacggttat
      301 caaacccgag aaaaagaaac gaacagaaga aaaaggaaac ctccgcatac ttttaaagaa
      361 tgaagttccc cgattttccc aaaaatggcg tcattttcgc gcacggcagt cagataacag
      421 gtgtagcggc tgcccaccaa cagagacggc gcggccgaca ggacgctact gggactgcga
      481 acagcagcaa gatcggatct tccgcgggcg ggtttgaatg caaggtttcg tgctgtcgaa
      541 aaagagaatg gaacttaatg tccacgtagt tcgcgcatga aaagcgtcct accactcaaa
      601 aaagacaaaa accgcactcg cggcgttgaa tgtgcggggg aacggatggc tctctttttt
      661 ggaaagcgaa tgcaaaaaga caagacgcag acgcatacaa cgttagtccc ctggcacgag
      721 agatagaggt gctgggggcc attgcggtgt cgtggattta ccagtcatgg acgagatcgt
      781 tccggagcct gtctttcctg aaagtctgaa aaaattgcgg gaaagtcacg catatggaa
//
