>Addgene plasmid #80329 | pU6-DHFR | addgene partial sequence | sequence record 155396 | pBR322ori-F 5'-GGGAAACGCCTGGTATCTTT-3'
ACTTGAGCGTCGATTTTTGTGATGCTCGTCAGGGGGGCGGAGCCTATGGAAAAACGCCAGCAACGCGGCC
TTTTTACGGTTCCTGGCCTTTTGCTGGCCTTTTGCTCACATGGGATGAGACAAAGTGCGCGAGTTGAAAT
CGTCGTGGGGACGATTTCACCGCGGCCACATGTTGGAGACACTGAGGGCACACGGGAAACGCGAAAGATT
TCAAATTAACGTACCCAAACGCGAAAGCTTGCGCAGCATACACTCGAAGCGAACATCCCGAACCATCGAG
AGGCGGAGAGCGATAAGTCTTTCACGCTGCGAAGTGTTGCGACGGCTGCGCCGCTGCACTGTGAATTGGG
CGCCAATATTGCATCCTAGGCCTGACGCGCCTCCTGCAGAACGCGAGACACTGGGATATGTAGAGCCAAG
GGGGAAACCTTCGAACTCTCGAATGTCTTCTCTGACAAGAATCATATTTCCATCAGTTCTGTCAGATTTT
CAAATGGCGACCTGCAGAGGCCTGCTTCCTCCCTGTGCGCTCTTCGAAGGGGCTTTCTGTCGCGCAGGGT
CACCTCGTCCCCGAAGGGGGTGTTTGCCTTCTGGTAAATGGGGATGTCAAGTTGAGACCGGTCTCGTTTT
AGAGCTAGAAATAGCAAGTTAAAATAAGGCTAGTCCGTTATCAACTTGAAAAAGTGGCACCGAGTCGGTG
CTTTTTTTTTCTTTTTCTCTAGAGGTACCATGCATCTAGCATGTCATTCGATTTTCACCCCCCGCGTAGT
TCCTGTGTGTCATTCGTTGTCGAGACAACTCTGTCCCGCCCCGGTGCTGTTCCATATGCGTGACTTTCCC
GCAATTTTTTCAGACTTTCAGGAAAGACAGGCTCCGGAACGATCTCGTCCATGAC
